Addgene plasmid #147425: pAc5.1B-lambdaN-HA-DmCCR4-4xmut-dsRNAres_R
Purpose: Insect Expression of DmCCR4-4xmut-dsRNAres
Depositing lab: Elisa Izaurralde. Depositing organization: Max Planck Institute for Developmental Biology. Publication: NOT10 and C2orf29/NOT11 form a conserved module of the CCR4-NOT complex that docks onto the NOT1 N-terminal domain. Bawankar P, Loh B, Wohlbold L, Schmidt S, Izaurralde E. RNA Biol. 2013 Feb;10(2):228-44. doi: 10.4161/rna.23018. Epub 2013 Jan 9. PubMed 23303381.
Backbone
  Vector backbone: Unknown
  Vector type: Insect Expression
Growth in bacteria
  Bacterial resistance: Ampicillin, 100 μg/mL
  Growth temperature: 37°C
  Growth strain: DH5alpha
  Copy number: Low Copy
Gene/Insert
  Gene/Insert name: DmCCR4-4xmut-dsRNAres (alt names: twin; CG31137)
  Species: D. melanogaster (fly)
  Mutation: The following variations comprises from our S2 cell-line:3 silent mutations compared to the sequence given by NCBI: NM_170129.2;
  Entrez Gene: twin (a.k.a. Dmel_CG31137, BEST:GH20274, CCR4, CG17741, CG31137, CG5534, CT39331, Ccr4, Dmel\CG31137, Twin, ccr4, twn)
  Cloning method: Unknown
Terms and licenses: Academic/Nonprofit Terms; Industry Terms: Not Available to Industry
Depositor comments: Plasmids from this collection were made available to the research community and donated after the lab closed. Please note that the sequence provided by the depositing laboratory may be theoretical/predicted or based on Sanger sequencing results. There may be discrepancies between sequencing results obtained by Addgene and the depositor sequence. If an Addgene verified sequence is not available, please contact before placing your order to request that our lab fully sequence the plasmid.
How to cite: pAc5.1B-lambdaN-HA-DmCCR4-4xmut-dsRNAres_R was a gift from Elisa Izaurralde (Addgene plasmid # 147425 ; http://n2t.net/addgene:147425 ; RRID:Addgene_147425)
