[The description below was written by a language model from this plasmid's Addgene catalogue record and pLannotate feature annotations shown in this document.]
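Description:
pAc5.1B-lambdaN-HA-DmCCR4-4xmut-dsRNAres_R is an insect-cell expression plasmid of about 7.1 kb. The catalogue lists the backbone as unknown, although the name and annotated parts point to a pAc5.1-type vector. It is propagated in E. coli through a ColE1/pUC-family origin and selected with ampicillin via the bla gene and its own promoter. The record lists it as low copy despite the origin annotation. A partial tetracycline-resistance sequence and a scrap of SV40 large T antigen are also detected, and these appear to be non-functional backbone remnants.

Expression is driven by the Drosophila actin 5C promoter, which gives strong constitutive transcription in fly cell lines such as S2, and terminates at an SV40 polyadenylation signal. The open reading frame begins with a short fragment of the bacteriophage lambda N protein, the peptide that binds boxB RNA hairpins. This is followed by an HA epitope and then Drosophila CCR4 (twin, CG31137), the deadenylase subunit of the CCR4-NOT complex. The annotation tool labelled this region by homology to mouse Cnot6l, but the catalogue identifies it as the fly gene. A vector-derived V5 tag lies downstream, and the record does not say whether it is in frame with the insert.

The name indicates a quadruple mutant ("4xmut") that has been made resistant to dsRNA-mediated knockdown. However, the record does not specify the four substitutions, noting only three silent differences from the reference sequence that derive from the S2 cell line. This design suits lambdaN-boxB tethering assays on reporter mRNAs. It also suits complementation experiments in which endogenous CCR4 is depleted by RNAi and replaced with the mutant protein.
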