Features (pLannotate 1.2.2; 11 found; start..end, strand, type, name):
     56..2568    +  promoter       Ac5 promoter: Drosophila melanogaster actin 5C promoter
   2588..2653    +  CDS            N (fragment): REGN_LAMBD - Experimental evidence at protein level: Swiss-Prot protein existence level 1. Plays a role as a transcriptional antitermination factor that allows the virus to initiate its lytic phase. Activates expression of the delayed viral early genes by modifying host RNA polymerase (RNAP) into a form that is resistant to termination signals. This antitermination function requires the host NusA protein which serves to stabilize the interaction between antitermination protein N and host RNA polymerase. From Escherichia phage lambda (Bacteriophage lambda).
   2678..2704    +  CDS            3xHA (fragment): three tandem HA epitope tags
   2750..4372    +  CDS            Cnot6l: CNO6L_MOUSE - Experimental evidence at protein level: Swiss-Prot protein existence level 1. Poly(A) nuclease with 3'-5' RNase activity. Catalytic component of the CCR4-NOT complex which is one of the major cellular mRNA deadenylases and is linked to various cellular processes including bulk mRNA degradation, miRNA-mediated repression, translational repression during translational initiation and general transcription regulation. Additional complex functions may be a consequence of its influence on mRNA expression. Involved in mRNA decay mediated by the major-protein-coding determinant of instab
   4398..4439    +  CDS            V5 tag: epitope tag from simian virus 5
   4539..4673    -  polyA_signal   SV40 poly(A) signal: SV40 polyadenylation signal
   4696..4780    -  CDS            large T antigen (fragment): large T antigen from SV40 (simian virus 40)
   4781..5251    +  CDS            TcR (fragment): tetracycline efflux protein; tet; confers resistance to tetracycline
   5295..5883    -  rep_origin     ori: high-copy-number ColE1/pMB1/pBR322/pUC origin of replication
   6054..6914    -  CDS            AmpR: β-lactamase; bla; confers resistance to ampicillin, carbenicillin, and related antibiotics
   6915..7019    -  promoter       AmpR promoter: bla
>Addgene plasmid #147425 | pAc5.1B-lambdaN-HA-DmCCR4-4xmut-dsRNAres_R | depositor full sequence | sequence record 289872 | Full Sequence
CTTCAAGGAATTAATTCTATATTCTAAAAACACAAATGATACTTCTAAAAAAAATCATGAATGGCATCAA
CTCTGAATCAAATCTTTGCAGATGCACCTACTTCTCATTTCCACTGTCACATCATTTTTCCAGATCTCGC
TGCCTGTTATGTGGCCCACAAACCAAGACACGTTTTATGGCCATTAAAGCTGGCTGATCGTCGCCAAACA
CCAAATACATATCAATATGTACATTCGAGAAAGAAGCGATCAAAGAAGCGTCTTCGGGCGAGTAGGAGAA
TGCGGAGGAGAAGGAGAACGAGCTGATCTAGTATCTCTCCACAATCCAATGCCAACTGACCAACTGGCCA
TATTCGGAGCAATTTGAAGCCAATTTCCATCGCCTGGCGATCGCTCCATTCTTGGCTATATGTTTTTCAC
CGTTCCCGGGGCCATTTTCAAAGACTCGTCGGTAAGATAAGATTGTGTCACTCGCTGTCTCTCTTCATTT
GTCGAAGAATGCTGAGGAATTTCGCGATGACGTCGGCGAGTATTTTGAAGAATGAGAATAATTTGTATTT
ATACGAAAATCAGTTAGTGGAATTTTCTACAAAAACATGTTATCTATAGATAATTTTGTTGCAAAATATG
TTGACTATGACAAAGATTGTATGTATATACCTTTAATGTATTCTCATTTTCTTATGTATTTATAATGGCA
ATGATGATACTGATGATATTTTAAGATGATGCCAGACCACAGGCTGATTTCTGCGTCTTTTGCCGAACGC
AGTGCATGTGCGGTTGTTGTTTTTTGGAATAGTTTCAATTTTCGGACTGTCCGCTTTGATTTCAGTTTCT
TGGCTTATTCAAAAAGCAAAGTAAAGCCAAAAAAGCGAGATGGCAATACCAAATGCGGCAAAACGGTAGT
GGAAGGAAAGGGGTGCGGGGCAGCGGAAGGAAGGGTGGGGCGGGGCGTGGCGGGGTCTGTGGCTGGGCGC
GACGTCACCGACGTTGGAGCCACTCCTTTGACCATGTGTGCGTGTGTGTATTATTCGTGTCTCGCCACTC
GCCGGTTGTTTTTTTCTTTTTATCTCGCTCTCTCTAGCGCCATCTCGTACGCATGCTCAACGCACCGCAT
GTTGCCGTGTCCTTTATGCGTCATTTTGGCTCGAAATAGGCAATTATTTAAACAAAGATTAGTCAACGAA
AACGCTAAAATAAATAAGTCTACAATATGGTTACTTATTGCCATGTGTGTGCAGCCAACGATAGCAACAA
AAGCAACAACACAGTGGCTTTCCCTCTTTCACTTTTTGTTTGCAAGCGCGTGCGAGCAAGACGGCACGAC
CGGCAAACGCAATTACGCTGACAAAGAGCAGACGAAGTTTTGGCCGAAAAACATCAAGGCGCCTGATACG
AATGCATTTGCAATAACAATTGCGATATTTAATATTGTTTATGAAGCTGTTTGACTTCAAAACACACAAA
AAAAAAAATAAAACAAATTATTTGAAAGAGAATTAGGAATCGGACAGCTTATCGTTACGGGCTAACAGCA
CACCGAGACGAAATAGCTTACCTGACGTCACAGCCTCTGGAAGAACTGCCGCCAAGCAGAGAGAGAGAGA
AAAAGAGGGAGAGCAGCTTAGACCGCATGTGCTTGTGTGTGAGGCGTCTCTCTCTTCGTCTCCTGTTTGC
GCAAACGCATAGACTGCACTGAGAAAATCGATTACCTATTTTTTATGAATGAATATTTGCACTATTACTA
TTCAAAACTATTAAGATAGCAATCACATTCAATAGCCAAATACTATACCACCTGAGCGATGCAACGAAAT
GATCAATTTGAGCAAAAATGCTGCATATTTAGGACGGCATCATTATAGAAATGCTTCTTGCTGTGTACTT
TTCTCTCGTCTGGCAGCTGTTTCGCCGTTATTGTTAAAACCGGCTTAAGTTAGGTGTGTTTTCTACGACT
AGTGATGCCCCTACTAGAAGATGTGTGTTGCACAAATGTCCCTGAATAACCAATTTGAAGTGCAGATAGC
AGTAAACGTAAGCTAATATGAATATTATTTAACTGTAATGTTTTAATATCGCTGGACATTACTAATAAAC
CCACTATAAACACATGTACATATGTATGTTTTGGCATACAATGAGTAGTTGGGGAAAAAATGTGTAAAAG
CACCGTGACCATCACAGCATAAAGATAACCAGCTGAAGTATCGAATATGAGTAACCCCCAAATTGAATCA
CATGCCGCAACTGATAGGACCCATGGAAGTACACTCTTCATGGCGATATACAAGACACACACAAGCACGA
ACACCCAGTTGCGGAGGAAATTCTCCGTAAATGAAAACCCAATCGGCGAACAATTCATACCCATATATGG
TAAAAGTTTTGAACGCGACTTGAGAGCGGAGAGCATTGCGGCTGATAAGGTTTTAGCGCTAAGCGGGCTT
TATAAAACGGGCTGCGGGACCAGTTTTCATATCACTACCGTTTGAGTTCTTGTGCTGTGTGGATACTCCT
CCCGACACAAAGCCGCTCCATCAGCCAGCAGTCGTCTAATCCAGAGACCCCGGATCGGGGTACCAACATG
GACGCACAAACACGACGACGTGAGCGTCGCGCTGAGAAACAAGCTCAATGGAAAGCTGCAAACGGTGGAT
CTCCTCCACATATGGCTTACCCATACGATGTTCCAGATTACGCTCCTCCAAGCTTGATGAAAGGCAATCA
TTATAAAATGTCTCGTAACAAGGATAAGTATGATTCCGCTAACCGCCGCCAACAAATTTTCTTGAGCCAA
GAAGATATCGCCGCCGGAAAAAAAACCAATTGGAGCGGAGAGGAAGAGACCGGATGTGTGCGTAACATTT
CCCCCAGCTTGTGGGAGTTCGAACACCTGACGGCTCTGTATTTGAATGATAATCAATTGTTGCGCCTGCC
GGCCGATGTGGGAATGTTGACGTCCCTGCGCACCCTGGATTTGAGCTCCAACAAACTGCGCAGCCTGCCG
GCCGAACTGGGAGAACTGATTCAACTGCGCGAGTTGCTGTTGAATAATAATTTCTTGCGTGTCTTGCCGT
ATGAAATTGGAAAATTGTTTCATCTGGTGATCCTGGGACTGATGGGAAACCCCTTGCAGAAAGAATTTAT
GAATATTTATAATGAGCCCAATGGAACCCAAAAGTTGCTGACGTATATGTTGGATAATCTGTCGTTCACG
GTCAACCCCCCCCCGCAACGCCCGTGGTTGCCCTTGGCTAAACCGAATAAGACCCGCCCCGCTTGTATCT
TCACCGTGATGTGTTACAACGTCCTGTGTGATAAATATGCCACCCGCCAGATGTATGGCTATTGCCCCAG
CTGGGCCCTGTGTTGGGAATATCGCAAGAAAAGCATCATCGACGAGATACGGCACTATGCAGCGGACATT
ATCAGTCTGCAGGAGATCGAAACGGAGCAATTCTATCACTTCTTCCTGCCGGAACTCAAGAACGATGGAT
ACGAGGGAATCTTCTCACCGAAGTCGCGTGCTAAGACTATGTCCGAGCTGGAGAGGAAGTACGTCGATGG
CTGTGCGATATTCTTCAGGGCGTCCAAGTTTACGCTGATCAAGGAATCACTGATCGAGTTCAATCAGCTG
GCAATGGCCAATGCCGAGGGCTCCGACAACATGCTGAACCGCGTAATGCCTAAGGATAACATCGGTCTGG
CCGCACTGCTCAAGGTGAAGGAGAACGCATGGGAGCCGATGTCCGAGGTGACGCAGATCTCGCAGCCGCT
GCTCGTCTGCACGGCGCACATACACTGGGACCCTGAGTTCTGCGACGTCAAGCTCATCCAGACGATGATG
CTTAGCAATGAGTTGAAGACGATCATCGACGAGGCGAGCCACAGTTTCCGACCTGGTCACAAGAACGACT
CCAATGCTGTCCAGCTGCTGCTGTGCGGTGCCTTCGCCTCGCTACCCGATTCAGGCGTTGTGGAGTTTCT
CGGCAAGGGCCGCGTTTCCATGGATCATTTGGACTTCAAGGACATGGGCTACAAGTCCTGCCTGCAGCGG
CTGCTCTCGAACGACACCAACGAGTTTACGCACTCGTTCAAGCTAGCCTCCGCCTACAACGAGGACATCA
TGCCGCACACCAACTATACGTTCGATTTTAAGGGCATCATCGACTACATTTTCTACACGAAGACGGGCAT
GGTGCCGCTGGGCCTGCTGGGTCCTGTCTCCAATGATTGGCTGCGCGAGAATAAGGTTGTTGGATGCCCA
CATCCGCATATACCCTCTGATCACTTCCCACTGCTGGTCGAGCTAGAGCTGATGCATACGGCTAGCCAAC
AGGCGCCTCCTAACGGGCTGATCAATCGCCGGTAATCTAGAGGGCCCGCGGTTCGAAGGTAAGCCTATCC
CTAACCCTCTCCTCGGTCTCGATTCTACGCGTACCGGTCATCATCACCATCACCATTGAGTTTAAACCCG
CTGATCAGCCTCGACTGTGCCTTCTAAGGCCTGAGCTCGCTGATCAGCCTCGATCGAGGATCCAGACATG
ATAAGATACATTGATGAGTTTGGACAAACCACAACTAGAATGCAGTGAAAAAAATGCTTTATTTGTGAAA
TTTGTGATGCTATTGCTTTATTTGTAACCATTATAAGCTGCAATAAACAAGTTAACAACAACAATTGCAT
TCATTTTATGTTTCAGGTTCAGGGGGAGGTGTGGGAGGTTTTTTAAAGCAAGTAAAACCTCTACAAATGT
GGTATGGCTGATTATGATCAGTCGACCGATGCCCTTGAGAGCCTTCAACCCAGTCAGCTCCTTCCGGTGG
GCGCGGGGCATGACTATCGTCGCCGCACTTATGACTGTCTTCTTTATCATGCAACTCGTAGGACAGGTGC
CGGCAGCGCTCTGGGTCATTTTCGGCGAGGACCGCTTTCGCTGGAGCGCGACGATGATCGGCCTGTCGCT
TGCGGTATTCGGAATCTTGCACGCCCTCGCTCAAGCCTTCGTCACTGGTCCCGCCACCAAACGTTTCGGC
GAGAAGCAGGCCATTATCGCCGGCATGGCGGCCGACGCGCTGGGCTACGTCTTGCTGGCGTTCGCGACGC
GAGGCTGGATGGCCTTCCCCATTATGATTCTTCTCGCTTCCGGCGGCATCGGGATGCCCGCGTTGCAGGC
CATGCTGTCCAGGCAGGTAGATGACGACCATCAGGGACAGCTTCAAGGATCGCTCGCGGCTCTTACCAGC
CAGCAAAAGGCCAGGAACCGTAAAAAGGCCGCGTTGCTGGCGTTTTTCCATAGGCTCCGCCCCCCTGACG
AGCATCACAAAAATCGACGCTCAAGTCAGAGGTGGCGAAACCCGACAGGACTATAAAGATACCAGGCGTT
TCCCCCTGGAAGCTCCCTCGTGCGCTCTCCTGTTCCGACCCTGCCGCTTACCGGATACCTGTCCGCCTTT
CTCCCTTCGGGAAGCGTGGCGCTTTCTCAATGCTCACGCTGTAGGTATCTCAGTTCGGTGTAGGTCGTTC
GCTCCAAGCTGGGCTGTGTGCACGAACCCCCCGTTCAGCCCGACCGCTGCGCCTTATCCGGTAACTATCG
TCTTGAGTCCAACCCGGTAAGACACGACTTATCGCCACTGGCAGCAGCCACTGGTAACAGGATTAGCAGA
GCGAGGTATGTAGGCGGTGCTACAGAGTTCTTGAAGTGGTGGCCTAACTACGGCTACACTAGAAGGACAG
TATTTGGTATCTGCGCTCTGCTGAAGCCAGTTACCTTCGGAAAAAGAGTTGGTAGCTCTTGATCCGGCAA
ACAAACCACCGCTGGTAGCGGTGGTTTTTTTGTTTGCAAGCAGCAGATTACGCGCAGAAAAAAAGGATCT
CAAGAAGATCCTTTGATCTTTTCTACGGGGTCTGACGCTCAGTGGAACGAAAACTCACGTTAAGGGATTT
TGGTCATGAGATTATCAAAAAGGATCTTCACCTAGATCCTTTTAAATTAAAAATGAAGTTTTAAATCAAT
CTAAAGTATATATGAGTAAACTTGGTCTGACAGTTACCAATGCTTAATCAGTGAGGCACCTATCTCAGCG
ATCTGTCTATTTCGTTCATCCATAGTTGCCTGACTCCCCGTCGTGTAGATAACTACGATACGGGAGGGCT
TACCATCTGGCCCCAGTGCTGCAATGATACCGCGAGACCCACGCTCACCGGCTCCAGATTTATCAGCAAT
AAACCAGCCAGCCGGAAGGGCCGAGCGCAGAAGTGGTCCTGCAACTTTATCCGCCTCCATCCAGTCTATT
AATTGTTGCCGGGAAGCTAGAGTAAGTAGTTCGCCAGTTAATAGTTTGCGCAACGTTGTTGCCATTGCTG
CAGGCATCGTGGTGTCACGCTCGTCGTTTGGTATGGCTTCATTCAGCTCCGGTTCCCAACGATCAAGGCG
AGTTACATGATCCCCCATGTTGTGCAAAAAAGCGGTTAGCTCCTTCGGTCCTCCGATCGTTGTCAGAAGT
AAGTTGGCCGCAGTGTTATCACTCATGGTTATGGCAGCACTGCATAATTCTCTTACTGTCATGCCATCCG
TAAGATGCTTTTCTGTGACTGGTGAGTACTCAACCAAGTCATTCTGAGAATAGTGTATGCGGCGACCGAG
TTGCTCTTGCCCGGCGTCAACACGGGATAATACCGCGCCACATAGCAGAACTTTAAAAGTGCTCATCATT
GGAAAACGTTCTTCGGGGCGAAAACTCTCAAGGATCTTACCGCTGTTGAGATCCAGTTCGATGTAACCCA
CTCGTGCACCCAACTGATCTTCAGCATCTTTTACTTTCACCAGCGTTTCTGGGTGAGCAAAAACAGGAAG
GCAAAATGCCGCAAAAAAGGGAATAAGGGCGACACGGAAATGTTGAATACTCATACTCTTCCTTTTTCAA
TATTATTGAAGCATTTATCAGGGTTATTGTCTCATGAGCGGATACATATTTGAATGTATTTAGAAAAATA
AACAAATAGGGGTTCCGCGCACATTTCCCCGAAAAGTGCCACCTGACGTCTAAGAAACCATTATTATCAT
GACATTAACCTATAAAAATAGGCGTATCACGAGGCCCTTTCGT
